Addgene plasmid #121193: pMK392 (mAID-mClover-BSD)
Purpose: C-terminal tagging
Depositing lab: Masato Kanemaki. Depositing organization: National Institute of Genetics. Publication: Generation of conditional auxin-inducible degron (AID) cells and tight control of degron-fused proteins using the degradation inhibitor auxinole. Yesbolatova A, Natsume T, Hayashi KI, Kanemaki MT. Methods. 2019 Apr 23. pii: S1046-2023(18)30331-1. doi: 10.1016/j.ymeth.2019.04.010. PubMed 31026591.
Backbone
  Vector backbone: pBluescript
  Vector type: CRISPR
Growth in bacteria
  Bacterial resistance: Ampicillin, 100 μg/mL
  Growth temperature: 37°C
  Growth strain: DH5alpha
  Copy number: High Copy
Gene/Insert
  Gene/Insert name: mAID-mClover-BS
  Species: Synthetic
  Cloning method: Restriction Enzyme; 5′ cloning site Unknown (unknown if destroyed); 3′ cloning site Unknown (unknown if destroyed)
Terms and licenses: Academic/Nonprofit Terms; Industry Terms: Not Available to Industry
How to cite: pMK392 (mAID-mClover-BSD) was a gift from Masato Kanemaki (Addgene plasmid # 121193 ; http://n2t.net/addgene:121193 ; RRID:Addgene_121193)
