[The description below was written by a language model from this plasmid's Addgene catalogue record and pLannotate feature annotations shown in this document.]
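Description:
pMK392 (mAID-mClover-BSD) is a pBluescript-based cassette plasmid of 5,674 bp. It serves as a source of a C-terminal tagging module for CRISPR-assisted genome editing in the auxin-inducible degron (AID) system. It is propagated in E. coli as a high-copy plasmid through its ColE1/pUC-type origin and selected with ampicillin via the AmpR (β-lactamase) gene. The backbone also retains the f1 phage origin, lacZα and lac promoter/operator remnants, and the T7 and T3 promoters flanking the insert. The depositor sequence and the repository's sequencing result are the same length and carry the same 20 annotated features in the same order, differing only in the numbering start point.

The payload begins with a promoterless open reading frame. It consists of the mini-AID degron, a minimal fragment of Arabidopsis IAA17 that triggers auxin-dependent degradation when TIR1 is present, followed directly by a green-yellow fluorescent protein annotated as mClover3. After this come a short annotated SV40 large T antigen fragment and the SV40 polyadenylation signal. Because the tag has no mammalian promoter of its own, it is meant to be fused in frame to the 3′ end of an endogenous gene and expressed under that gene's native control. This gives a protein that can be seen by fluorescence and depleted with auxin.

Downstream is an independent selection unit in which the mouse PGK promoter drives blasticidin S deaminase, ending in the PGK poly(A) signal. Two loxP sites in the same orientation bracket this unit, so Cre can excise the marker after blasticidin selection of integrants. No homology arms or guide RNA cassette are annotated, so locus-specific arms and the nuclease components must presumably be supplied separately. The record does not state the cloning sites used.
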