Features (pLannotate 1.2.2; 20 found; start..end, strand, type, name):
      4..432     +  rep_origin     f1 ori (sequence partly withheld): f1 bacteriophage origin of replication; arrow indicates direction of (+) strand synthesis
    463..618     -  CDS            lacZα (fragment): LacZα fragment of β-galactosidase; lacZ fragment
    626..644     +  promoter       T7 promoter: promoter for bacteriophage T7 RNA polymerase
    681..884     +  CDS            mini-AID: minimal degron from the auxin-responsive IAA17 protein of Arabidopsis thaliana (Kubota et al., 2013) acts as an auxin-inducible degron (AID) in the presence of TIR1
    891..1610    +  CDS            mClover3: bright green-yellow fluorescent protein derived from mClover2, with improved photostability (Bajar et al., 2003) mammalian codon-optimized
   1621..1705    +  CDS            large T antigen (fragment): large T antigen from SV40 (simian virus 40)
   1728..1849    +  polyA_signal   SV40 poly(A) signal: SV40 polyadenylation signal
   1880..1913    -  protein_bind   loxP: Cre-mediated recombination occurs in the 8-bp core sequence (GCATACAT). Cre recombinase
   1974..2473    +  promoter       PGK promoter: mouse phosphoglycerate kinase 1 promoter
   2503..2901    +  CDS            BSD: blasticidin S deaminase; Aspergillus terreus BSD; confers resistance to blasticidin
   2925..3377    +  polyA_signal   PGK poly(A) signal: mouse phosphoglycerate kinase 1 polyadenylation signal
   3404..3437    -  protein_bind   loxP: Cre-mediated recombination occurs in the 8-bp core sequence (GCATACAT). Cre recombinase
   3486..3504    -  promoter       T3 promoter: promoter for bacteriophage T3 RNA polymerase
   3549..3565    -  protein_bind   lac operator: The lac repressor binds to the lac operator to inhibit transcription in E. coli. This inhibition can be relieved by adding lactose or isopropyl-β-D-thiogalactopyranoside (IPTG). lac repressor encoded by lacI
   3573..3603    -  promoter       lac promoter: promoter for the E. coli lac operon
   3618..3639    -  protein_bind   CAP binding site: CAP binding activates transcription in the presence of cAMP. E. coli catabolite activator protein
   3652..3744    -  CDS            lacI (fragment): lac repressor; lacI; The lac repressor binds to the lac operator to inhibit transcription in E. coli. This inhibition can be relieved by adding lactose or isopropyl-β-D-thiogalactopyranoside (IPTG).
   3927..4515    -  rep_origin     ori: high-copy-number ColE1/pMB1/pBR322/pUC origin of replication
   4686..5546    -  CDS            AmpR: β-lactamase; bla; confers resistance to ampicillin, carbenicillin, and related antibiotics
   5547..5651    -  promoter       AmpR promoter: bla
>Addgene plasmid #121193 | pMK392 (mAID-mClover-BSD) | depositor full sequence | sequence record 230642 | pMK392 (mAID-mClover-BSD) sequence 5674 bps
CTG
[124 nt withheld, positions 4-127]
C
[91 nt withheld, positions 129-219]
A
[49 nt withheld, positions 221-269]
CCTTTGACGTTGGAGTCCACGTTCTTT
[37 nt withheld, positions 297-333]
ACCCTATCTCGGTCTATTCTTTTGATTTATAAGGGATTTTGCCGATTTCGGCCTATTGGTTAAAAAATGA
GCTGATTTAACAAAAATTTAACGCGAATTTTAACAAAATATTAACGCTTACAATTTCCATTCGCCATTCA
GGCTGCGCAACTGTTGGGAAGGGCGATCGGTGCGGGCCTCTTCGCTATTACGCCAGCTGGCGAAAGGGGG
ATGTGCTGCAAGGCGATTAAGTTGGGTAACGCCAGGGTTTTCCCAGTCACGACGTTGTAAAACGACGGCC
AGTGAGCGCGCGTAATACGACTCACTATAGGGCGAATTGGAGCTCCCCGGGATCCGGTGCAGGCGCCAAG
GAGAAGAGTGCTTGTCCTAAAGATCCAGCCAAACCTCCGGCCAAGGCACAAGTTGTGGGATGGCCACCGG
TGAGATCATACCGGAAGAACGTGATGGTTTCCTGCCAAAAATCAAGCGGTGGCCCGGAGGCGGCGGCGTT
CGTGAAGGTATCAATGGACGGAGCACCGTACTTGAGGAAAATCGATTTGAGGATGTATAAAGCTAGCATG
GTGAGCAAGGGCGAGGAGCTGTTCACCGGGGTGGTGCCCATCCTGGTCGAGCTGGACGGCGACGTAAACG
GCCACAAGTTCAGCGTCCGCGGCGAGGGCGAGGGCGATGCCACCAACGGCAAGCTGACCCTGAAGTTCAT
CTGCACCACCGGCAAGCTGCCCGTGCCCTGGCCCACCCTCGTGACCACCTTCGGCTACGGCGTGGCCTGC
TTCAGCCGCTACCCCGACCACATGAAGCAGCACGACTTCTTCAAGTCCGCCATGCCCGAAGGCTACGTCC
AGGAGCGCACCATCTCTTTCAAGGACGACGGTACCTACAAGACCCGCGCCGAGGTGAAGTTCGAGGGCGA
CACCCTGGTGAACCGCATCGAGCTGAAGGGCATCGACTTCAAGGAGGACGGCAACATCCTGGGGCACAAG
CTGGAGTACAACTTCAACAGCCACAACGTCTATATCACGGCCGACAAGCAGAAGAACGGCATCAAGGCTA
ACTTCAAGATCCGCCACAACGTTGAGGACGGCAGCGTGCAGCTCGCCGACCACTACCAGCAGAACACCCC
CATCGGCGACGGCCCCGTGCTGCTGCCCGACAACCACTACCTGAGCCATCAGTCCAAGCTGAGCAAAGAC
CCCAACGAGAAGCGCGATCACATGGTCCTGCTGGAGTTCGTGACCGCCGCCGGGATTACACATGGCATGG
ACGAGCTGTACAAGTAATCTAGATAACTGATCATAATCAGCCATACCACATTTGTAGAGGTTTTACTTGC
TTTAAAAAACCTCCCACACCTCCCCCTGAACCTGAAACATAAAATGAATGCAATTGTTGTTGTTAACTTG
TTTATTGCAGCTTATAATGGTTACAAATAAAGCAATAGCATCACAAATTTCACAAATAAAGCATTTTTTT
CACTGCATTCTAGTTGTGGTTTGTCCAAACTCATCAATGTATCTTAACGCGTCGATCATATTCAATAACC
CTTAATATAACTTCGTATAATGTATGCTATACGAAGTTATTAGGTCTGAAGAGGAGTTTACGTCCAGCCA
AGCTTAGGATCTCGACCTCGAAATTCTACCGGGTAGGGGAGGCGCTTTTCCCAAGGCAGTCTGGAGCATG
CGCTTTAGCAGCCCCGCTGGGCACTTGGCGCTACACAAGTGGCCTCTGGCCTCGCACACATTCCACATCC
ACCGGTAGGCGCCAACCGACTCCGTTCTTTGGTGGCCCCTTCGCGCCACCTTCTACTCCTCCCCTAGTCA
GGAAGTTCCCCCCCGCCCCGCAGCTCGCGTCGTGCAGGACGTGACAAATGGAAGTAGCACGTCTCACTAG
TCTCGTGCAGATGGACAGCACCGCTGAGCAATGGAAGCGGGTAGGCCTTTGGGGCAGCGGCCAATAGCAG
CTTTGCTCCTTCGCTTTCTGGGCTCAGAGGCTGGGAAGGGGTGGGTCCGGGGGCGGGCTCAGGGGCGGGC
TCAGGGGCGGGGCGGGCGCCCGAAGGTCCTCCGGAGGCCCGGCATTCTGCACGCTTCAAAAGCGCACGTC
TGCCGCGCTGTTCTCCTCTTCCTCATCTCCGGGCCTTTCGACCTGCATCCATCTAGATCTCGAGCCACCA
TGGCCAAGCCTTTGTCTCAAGAAGAATCCACCCTCATTGAAAGAGCAACGGCTACAATCAACAGCATCCC
CATCTCTGAAGACTACAGCGTCGCCAGCGCAGCTCTCTCTAGCGACGGCCGCATCTTCACTGGTGTCAAT
GTATATCATTTTACTGGGGGACCTTGTGCAGAACTCGTGGTGCTGGGCACTGCTGCTGCTGCGGCAGCTG
GCAACCTGACTTGTATCGTCGCGATCGGAAATGAGAACAGGGGCATCTTGAGCCCCTGCGGACGGTGCCG
ACAGGTGCTTCTCGATCTGCATCCTGGGATCAAAGCCATAGTGAAGGACAGTGATGGACAGCCGACGGCA
GTTGGGATTCGTGAATTGCTGCCCTCTGGTTATGTGTGGGAGGGCTAATCGATGATATCAGATCCCCGGG
ATGCAGAAATTGATGATCTATTAAACAATAAAGATGTCCACTAAAATGGAAGTTTTTCCTGTCATACTTT
GTTAAGAAGGGTGAGAACAGAGTACCTACATTTTGAATGGAAGGATTGGAGCTACGGGGGTGGGGGTGGG
GTGGGATTAGATAAATGCCTGCTCTTTACTGAAGGCTCTTTACTATTGCTTTATGATAATGTTTCATAGT
TGGATATCATAATTTAAACAAGCAAAACCAAATTAAGGGCCAGCTCATTCCTCCCACTCATGATCTATAG
ATCTATAGATCTCTCGTGGGATCATTGTTTTTCTCTTGATTCCCACTTTGTGGTTCTAAGTACTGTGGTT
TCCAAATGTGTCAGTTTCATAGCCTGAAGAACGAGATCAGCAGCCTCTGTTCCACATACACTTCATTCTC
AGTATTGTTTTGCCAAGTTCTAATTCCATCAGAAGCTGGTCGAGATCCGGAACCCTTAATATAACTTCGT
ATAATGTATGCTATACGAAGTTATTAGGTCCCTCGAAGAGGTTCACTAGGATCCGGTACCCAGCTTTTGT
TCCCTTTAGTGAGGGTTAATTGCGCGCTTGGCGTAATCATGGTCATAGCTGTTTCCTGTGTGAAATTGTT
ATCCGCTCACAATTCCACACAACATACGAGCCGGAAGCATAAAGTGTAAAGCCTGGGGTGCCTAATGAGT
GAGCTAACTCACATTAATTGCGTTGCGCTCACTGCCCGCTTTCCAGTCGGGAAACCTGTCGTGCCAGCTG
CATTAATGAATCGGCCAACGCGCGGGGAGAGGCGGTTTGCGTATTGGGCGCTCTTCCGCTTCCTCGCTCA
CTGACTCGCTGCGCTCGGTCGTTCGGCTGCGGCGAGCGGTATCAGCTCACTCAAAGGCGGTAATACGGTT
ATCCACAGAATCAGGGGATAACGCAGGAAAGAACATGTGAGCAAAAGGCCAGCAAAAGGCCAGGAACCGT
AAAAAGGCCGCGTTGCTGGCGTTTTTCCATAGGCTCCGCCCCCCTGACGAGCATCACAAAAATCGACGCT
CAAGTCAGAGGTGGCGAAACCCGACAGGACTATAAAGATACCAGGCGTTTCCCCCTGGAAGCTCCCTCGT
GCGCTCTCCTGTTCCGACCCTGCCGCTTACCGGATACCTGTCCGCCTTTCTCCCTTCGGGAAGCGTGGCG
CTTTCTCATAGCTCACGCTGTAGGTATCTCAGTTCGGTGTAGGTCGTTCGCTCCAAGCTGGGCTGTGTGC
ACGAACCCCCCGTTCAGCCCGACCGCTGCGCCTTATCCGGTAACTATCGTCTTGAGTCCAACCCGGTAAG
ACACGACTTATCGCCACTGGCAGCAGCCACTGGTAACAGGATTAGCAGAGCGAGGTATGTAGGCGGTGCT
ACAGAGTTCTTGAAGTGGTGGCCTAACTACGGCTACACTAGAAGGACAGTATTTGGTATCTGCGCTCTGC
TGAAGCCAGTTACCTTCGGAAAAAGAGTTGGTAGCTCTTGATCCGGCAAACAAACCACCGCTGGTAGCGG
TGGTTTTTTTGTTTGCAAGCAGCAGATTACGCGCAGAAAAAAAGGATCTCAAGAAGATCCTTTGATCTTT
TCTACGGGGTCTGACGCTCAGTGGAACGAAAACTCACGTTAAGGGATTTTGGTCATGAGATTATCAAAAA
GGATCTTCACCTAGATCCTTTTAAATTAAAAATGAAGTTTTAAATCAATCTAAAGTATATATGAGTAAAC
TTGGTCTGACAGTTACCAATGCTTAATCAGTGAGGCACCTATCTCAGCGATCTGTCTATTTCGTTCATCC
ATAGTTGCCTGACTCCCCGTCGTGTAGATAACTACGATACGGGAGGGCTTACCATCTGGCCCCAGTGCTG
CAATGATACCGCGAGACCCACGCTCACCGGCTCCAGATTTATCAGCAATAAACCAGCCAGCCGGAAGGGC
CGAGCGCAGAAGTGGTCCTGCAACTTTATCCGCCTCCATCCAGTCTATTAATTGTTGCCGGGAAGCTAGA
GTAAGTAGTTCGCCAGTTAATAGTTTGCGCAACGTTGTTGCCATTGCTACAGGCATCGTGGTGTCACGCT
CGTCGTTTGGTATGGCTTCATTCAGCTCCGGTTCCCAACGATCAAGGCGAGTTACATGATCCCCCATGTT
GTGCAAAAAAGCGGTTAGCTCCTTCGGTCCTCCGATCGTTGTCAGAAGTAAGTTGGCCGCAGTGTTATCA
CTCATGGTTATGGCAGCACTGCATAATTCTCTTACTGTCATGCCATCCGTAAGATGCTTTTCTGTGACTG
GTGAGTACTCAACCAAGTCATTCTGAGAATAGTGTATGCGGCGACCGAGTTGCTCTTGCCCGGCGTCAAT
ACGGGATAATACCGCGCCACATAGCAGAACTTTAAAAGTGCTCATCATTGGAAAACGTTCTTCGGGGCGA
AAACTCTCAAGGATCTTACCGCTGTTGAGATCCAGTTCGATGTAACCCACTCGTGCACCCAACTGATCTT
CAGCATCTTTTACTTTCACCAGCGTTTCTGGGTGAGCAAAAACAGGAAGGCAAAATGCCGCAAAAAAGGG
AATAAGGGCGACACGGAAATGTTGAATACTCATACTCTTCCTTTTTCAATATTATTGAAGCATTTATCAG
GGTTATTGTCTCATGAGCGGATACATATTTGAATGTATTTAGAAAAATAAACAAATAGGGGTTCCGCGCA
CATTTCCCCGAAAAGTGCCAC
