Features (pLannotate 1.2.2; 20 found; start..end, strand, type, name):
    115..133     +  promoter       T7 promoter: promoter for bacteriophage T7 RNA polymerase
    170..373     +  CDS            mini-AID: minimal degron from the auxin-responsive IAA17 protein of Arabidopsis thaliana (Kubota et al., 2013) acts as an auxin-inducible degron (AID) in the presence of TIR1
    380..1099    +  CDS            mClover3: bright green-yellow fluorescent protein derived from mClover2, with improved photostability (Bajar et al., 2003) mammalian codon-optimized
   1110..1194    +  CDS            large T antigen (fragment): large T antigen from SV40 (simian virus 40)
   1217..1338    +  polyA_signal   SV40 poly(A) signal: SV40 polyadenylation signal
   1369..1402    -  protein_bind   loxP: Cre-mediated recombination occurs in the 8-bp core sequence (GCATACAT). Cre recombinase
   1463..1962    +  promoter       PGK promoter: mouse phosphoglycerate kinase 1 promoter
   1992..2390    +  CDS            BSD: blasticidin S deaminase; Aspergillus terreus BSD; confers resistance to blasticidin
   2414..2866    +  polyA_signal   PGK poly(A) signal: mouse phosphoglycerate kinase 1 polyadenylation signal
   2893..2926    -  protein_bind   loxP: Cre-mediated recombination occurs in the 8-bp core sequence (GCATACAT). Cre recombinase
   2975..2993    -  promoter       T3 promoter: promoter for bacteriophage T3 RNA polymerase
   3038..3054    -  protein_bind   lac operator: The lac repressor binds to the lac operator to inhibit transcription in E. coli. This inhibition can be relieved by adding lactose or isopropyl-β-D-thiogalactopyranoside (IPTG). lac repressor encoded by lacI
   3062..3092    -  promoter       lac promoter: promoter for the E. coli lac operon
   3107..3128    -  protein_bind   CAP binding site: CAP binding activates transcription in the presence of cAMP. E. coli catabolite activator protein
   3141..3233    -  CDS            lacI (fragment): lac repressor; lacI; The lac repressor binds to the lac operator to inhibit transcription in E. coli. This inhibition can be relieved by adding lactose or isopropyl-β-D-thiogalactopyranoside (IPTG).
   3416..4004    -  rep_origin     ori: high-copy-number ColE1/pMB1/pBR322/pUC origin of replication
   4175..5035    -  CDS            AmpR: β-lactamase; bla; confers resistance to ampicillin, carbenicillin, and related antibiotics
   5036..5140    -  promoter       AmpR promoter: bla
   5167..5595    +  rep_origin     f1 ori (sequence partly withheld): f1 bacteriophage origin of replication; arrow indicates direction of (+) strand synthesis
   5626..107     -  CDS            lacZα (fragment) (across the origin): LacZα fragment of β-galactosidase; lacZ fragment
>Addgene plasmid #121193 | pMK392 (mAID-mClover-BSD) | addgene full sequence | sequence record 234567 | Addgene NGS Result
TCTTCGCTATTACGCCAGCTGGCGAAAGGGGGATGTGCTGCAAGGCGATTAAGTTGGGTAACGCCAGGGT
TTTCCCAGTCACGACGTTGTAAAACGACGGCCAGTGAGCGCGCGTAATACGACTCACTATAGGGCGAATT
GGAGCTCCCCGGGATCCGGTGCAGGCGCCAAGGAGAAGAGTGCTTGTCCTAAAGATCCAGCCAAACCTCC
GGCCAAGGCACAAGTTGTGGGATGGCCACCGGTGAGATCATACCGGAAGAACGTGATGGTTTCCTGCCAA
AAATCAAGCGGTGGCCCGGAGGCGGCGGCGTTCGTGAAGGTATCAATGGACGGAGCACCGTACTTGAGGA
AAATCGATTTGAGGATGTATAAAGCTAGCATGGTGAGCAAGGGCGAGGAGCTGTTCACCGGGGTGGTGCC
CATCCTGGTCGAGCTGGACGGCGACGTAAACGGCCACAAGTTCAGCGTCCGCGGCGAGGGCGAGGGCGAT
GCCACCAACGGCAAGCTGACCCTGAAGTTCATCTGCACCACCGGCAAGCTGCCCGTGCCCTGGCCCACCC
TCGTGACCACCTTCGGCTACGGCGTGGCCTGCTTCAGCCGCTACCCCGACCACATGAAGCAGCACGACTT
CTTCAAGTCCGCCATGCCCGAAGGCTACGTCCAGGAGCGCACCATCTCTTTCAAGGACGACGGTACCTAC
AAGACCCGCGCCGAGGTGAAGTTCGAGGGCGACACCCTGGTGAACCGCATCGAGCTGAAGGGCATCGACT
TCAAGGAGGACGGCAACATCCTGGGGCACAAGCTGGAGTACAACTTCAACAGCCACAACGTCTATATCAC
GGCCGACAAGCAGAAGAACGGCATCAAGGCTAACTTCAAGATCCGCCACAACGTTGAGGACGGCAGCGTG
CAGCTCGCCGACCACTACCAGCAGAACACCCCCATCGGCGACGGCCCCGTGCTGCTGCCCGACAACCACT
ACCTGAGCCATCAGTCCAAGCTGAGCAAAGACCCCAACGAGAAGCGCGATCACATGGTCCTGCTGGAGTT
CGTGACCGCCGCCGGGATTACACATGGCATGGACGAGCTGTACAAGTAATCTAGATAACTGATCATAATC
AGCCATACCACATTTGTAGAGGTTTTACTTGCTTTAAAAAACCTCCCACACCTCCCCCTGAACCTGAAAC
ATAAAATGAATGCAATTGTTGTTGTTAACTTGTTTATTGCAGCTTATAATGGTTACAAATAAAGCAATAG
CATCACAAATTTCACAAATAAAGCATTTTTTTCACTGCATTCTAGTTGTGGTTTGTCCAAACTCATCAAT
GTATCTTAACGCGTCGATCATATTCAATAACCCTTAATATAACTTCGTATAATGTATGCTATACGAAGTT
ATTAGGTCTGAAGAGGAGTTTACGTCCAGCCAAGCTTAGGATCTCGACCTCGAAATTCTACCGGGTAGGG
GAGGCGCTTTTCCCAAGGCAGTCTGGAGCATGCGCTTTAGCAGCCCCGCTGGGCACTTGGCGCTACACAA
GTGGCCTCTGGCCTCGCACACATTCCACATCCACCGGTAGGCGCCAACCGACTCCGTTCTTTGGTGGCCC
CTTCGCGCCACCTTCTACTCCTCCCCTAGTCAGGAAGTTCCCCCCCGCCCCGCAGCTCGCGTCGTGCAGG
ACGTGACAAATGGAAGTAGCACGTCTCACTAGTCTCGTGCAGATGGACAGCACCGCTGAGCAATGGAAGC
GGGTAGGCCTTTGGGGCAGCGGCCAATAGCAGCTTTGCTCCTTCGCTTTCTGGGCTCAGAGGCTGGGAAG
GGGTGGGTCCGGGGGCGGGCTCAGGGGCGGGCTCAGGGGCGGGGCGGGCGCCCGAAGGTCCTCCGGAGGC
CCGGCATTCTGCACGCTTCAAAAGCGCACGTCTGCCGCGCTGTTCTCCTCTTCCTCATCTCCGGGCCTTT
CGACCTGCATCCATCTAGATCTCGAGCCACCATGGCCAAGCCTTTGTCTCAAGAAGAATCCACCCTCATT
GAAAGAGCAACGGCTACAATCAACAGCATCCCCATCTCTGAAGACTACAGCGTCGCCAGCGCAGCTCTCT
CTAGCGACGGCCGCATCTTCACTGGTGTCAATGTATATCATTTTACTGGGGGACCTTGTGCAGAACTCGT
GGTGCTGGGCACTGCTGCTGCTGCGGCAGCTGGCAACCTGACTTGTATCGTCGCGATCGGAAATGAGAAC
AGGGGCATCTTGAGCCCCTGCGGACGGTGCCGACAGGTGCTTCTCGATCTGCATCCTGGGATCAAAGCCA
TAGTGAAGGACAGTGATGGACAGCCGACGGCAGTTGGGATTCGTGAATTGCTGCCCTCTGGTTATGTGTG
GGAGGGCTAATCGATGATATCAGATCCCCGGGATGCAGAAATTGATGATCTATTAAACAATAAAGATGTC
CACTAAAATGGAAGTTTTTCCTGTCATACTTTGTTAAGAAGGGTGAGAACAGAGTACCTACATTTTGAAT
GGAAGGATTGGAGCTACGGGGGTGGGGGTGGGGTGGGATTAGATAAATGCCTGCTCTTTACTGAAGGCTC
TTTACTATTGCTTTATGATAATGTTTCATAGTTGGATATCATAATTTAAACAAGCAAAACCAAATTAAGG
GCCAGCTCATTCCTCCCACTCATGATCTATAGATCTATAGATCTCTCGTGGGATCATTGTTTTTCTCTTG
ATTCCCACTTTGTGGTTCTAAGTACTGTGGTTTCCAAATGTGTCAGTTTCATAGCCTGAAGAACGAGATC
AGCAGCCTCTGTTCCACATACACTTCATTCTCAGTATTGTTTTGCCAAGTTCTAATTCCATCAGAAGCTG
GTCGAGATCCGGAACCCTTAATATAACTTCGTATAATGTATGCTATACGAAGTTATTAGGTCCCTCGAAG
AGGTTCACTAGGATCCGGTACCCAGCTTTTGTTCCCTTTAGTGAGGGTTAATTGCGCGCTTGGCGTAATC
ATGGTCATAGCTGTTTCCTGTGTGAAATTGTTATCCGCTCACAATTCCACACAACATACGAGCCGGAAGC
ATAAAGTGTAAAGCCTGGGGTGCCTAATGAGTGAGCTAACTCACATTAATTGCGTTGCGCTCACTGCCCG
CTTTCCAGTCGGGAAACCTGTCGTGCCAGCTGCATTAATGAATCGGCCAACGCGCGGGGAGAGGCGGTTT
GCGTATTGGGCGCTCTTCCGCTTCCTCGCTCACTGACTCGCTGCGCTCGGTCGTTCGGCTGCGGCGAGCG
GTATCAGCTCACTCAAAGGCGGTAATACGGTTATCCACAGAATCAGGGGATAACGCAGGAAAGAACATGT
GAGCAAAAGGCCAGCAAAAGGCCAGGAACCGTAAAAAGGCCGCGTTGCTGGCGTTTTTCCATAGGCTCCG
CCCCCCTGACGAGCATCACAAAAATCGACGCTCAAGTCAGAGGTGGCGAAACCCGACAGGACTATAAAGA
TACCAGGCGTTTCCCCCTGGAAGCTCCCTCGTGCGCTCTCCTGTTCCGACCCTGCCGCTTACCGGATACC
TGTCCGCCTTTCTCCCTTCGGGAAGCGTGGCGCTTTCTCATAGCTCACGCTGTAGGTATCTCAGTTCGGT
GTAGGTCGTTCGCTCCAAGCTGGGCTGTGTGCACGAACCCCCCGTTCAGCCCGACCGCTGCGCCTTATCC
GGTAACTATCGTCTTGAGTCCAACCCGGTAAGACACGACTTATCGCCACTGGCAGCAGCCACTGGTAACA
GGATTAGCAGAGCGAGGTATGTAGGCGGTGCTACAGAGTTCTTGAAGTGGTGGCCTAACTACGGCTACAC
TAGAAGAACAGTATTTGGTATCTGCGCTCTGCTGAAGCCAGTTACCTTCGGAAAAAGAGTTGGTAGCTCT
TGATCCGGCAAACAAACCACCGCTGGTAGCGGTGGTTTTTTTGTTTGCAAGCAGCAGATTACGCGCAGAA
AAAAAGGATCTCAAGAAGATCCTTTGATCTTTTCTACGGGGTCTGACGCTCAGTGGAACGAAAACTCACG
TTAAGGGATTTTGGTCATGAGATTATCAAAAAGGATCTTCACCTAGATCCTTTTAAATTAAAAATGAAGT
TTTAAATCAATCTAAAGTATATATGAGTAAACTTGGTCTGACAGTTACCAATGCTTAATCAGTGAGGCAC
CTATCTCAGCGATCTGTCTATTTCGTTCATCCATAGTTGCCTGACTCCCCGTCGTGTAGATAACTACGAT
ACGGGAGGGCTTACCATCTGGCCCCAGTGCTGCAATGATACCGCGAGACCCACGCTCACCGGCTCCAGAT
TTATCAGCAATAAACCAGCCAGCCGGAAGGGCCGAGCGCAGAAGTGGTCCTGCAACTTTATCCGCCTCCA
TCCAGTCTATTAATTGTTGCCGGGAAGCTAGAGTAAGTAGTTCGCCAGTTAATAGTTTGCGCAACGTTGT
TGCCATTGCTACAGGCATCGTGGTGTCACGCTCGTCGTTTGGTATGGCTTCATTCAGCTCCGGTTCCCAA
CGATCAAGGCGAGTTACATGATCCCCCATGTTGTGCAAAAAAGCGGTTAGCTCCTTCGGTCCTCCGATCG
TTGTCAGAAGTAAGTTGGCCGCAGTGTTATCACTCATGGTTATGGCAGCACTGCATAATTCTCTTACTGT
CATGCCATCCGTAAGATGCTTTTCTGTGACTGGTGAGTACTCAACCAAGTCATTCTGAGAATAGTGTATG
CGGCGACCGAGTTGCTCTTGCCCGGCGTCAATACGGGATAATACCGCGCCACATAGCAGAACTTTAAAAG
TGCTCATCATTGGAAAACGTTCTTCGGGGCGAAAACTCTCAAGGATCTTACCGCTGTTGAGATCCAGTTC
GATGTAACCCACTCGTGCACCCAACTGATCTTCAGCATCTTTTACTTTCACCAGCGTTTCTGGGTGAGCA
AAAACAGGAAGGCAAAATGCCGCAAAAAAGGGAATAAGGGCGACACGGAAATGTTGAATACTCATACTCT
TCCTTTTTCAATATTATTGAAGCATTTATCAGGGTTATTGTCTCATGAGCGGATACATATTTGAATGTAT
TTAGAAAAATAAACAAATAGGGGTTCCGCGCACATTTCCCCGAAAAGTGCCACCTG
[124 nt withheld, positions 5167-5290]
C
[91 nt withheld, positions 5292-5382]
A
[49 nt withheld, positions 5384-5432]
CCTTTGACGTTGGAGTCCACGTTCTTT
[37 nt withheld, positions 5460-5496]
ACCCTATCTCGGTCTATTCTTTTGATTTATAAGGGATTTTGCCGATTTCGGCCTATTGGTTAAAAAATGA
GCTGATTTAACAAAAATTTAACGCGAATTTTAACAAAATATTAACGCTTACAATTTCCATTCGCCATTCA
GGCTGCGCAACTGTTGGGAAGGGCGATCGGTGCGGGCC
